>Addgene plasmid #227748 | pVG119 | addgene full sequence | sequence record 458021 | Addgene NGS Result
GGGCCGGCCATTTAAATGTTTAAACGGCCACGCTGGCCGCTGCACGGTCCTGTTCCCTAGCATGTACGTG
AGCGTATTTCCTTTTAAACCACGACGCTTTGTCTTCATTCAACGTTTCCCATTGTTTTTTTCTACTATTG
CTTTGCTGTGGGAAAAACTTATCGAAAGATGACGACTTTTTCTTAATTCTCGTTTTAAGAGCTTGGTGAG
CGCTAGGAGTCACTGCCAGGTATCGTTTGAACACGGCATTAGTCAGGGAAGTCATAACACAGTCCTTTCC
CGCAATTTTCTTTTTCTATTACTCTTGGCCTCCTCTAGTACACTCTATATTTTTTTATGCCTCGGTAATG
ATTTTCATTTTTTTTTTTCCACCTAGCGGATGACTCTTTTTTTTTCTTAGCGATTGGCATTATCACATAA
TGAATTATACATTATATAAAGTAATGTGATTTCTTCGAAGAATATACTAAAAAATGAGCAGGCAAGATAA
ACGAAGGCAAAGAGGCTCTATATGTATATAAAGCTGCGGATGCCTTCTGATTTAATCTAGTTCTAGTTTA
CTTCAGGTTTACTTAAAGTTGAGATAATTGAAGCAAAGAGAAGCATCGAGCAAAGGATGGCGTTTGTTAA
GAGGGTTACGCAGGAGACGAATATACAGCTGGCGCTGGATCTTGACGGTGGGTCTGTTTCTGTACGGGAG
AGCATACTGGGCAAGGAATATGCTAGTGGTGATGGGCAGACCATCCATGTGCACACTGGAGTTGGGTTTT
TGGACCACATGTTGACTGCGCTGGCGAAGCATGGCGGGTGGTCTCTGATCCTGGAGTGTATAGGGGACTT
GCACATCGATGACCACCACACTGTTGAGGACTGTGGGATTGCGCTGGGCCAAGCGTTCAAGGAGGCGCTT
GGCTCCGTGCGTGGTATCAAGAGGTTCGGGCATGGGTTTGCACCACTGGACGAGGCGCTGAGCCGCGCTG
TGGTTGACTTCTCCAATAGGCCTTTCGCCGTGGTGGAGCTGGGCCTGAAGCGAGAACGCATAGGCCAGCT
ATCCACAGAGATGATCCCGCACTTCTTGGAGAGTTTCGCCACTGAGGCGCGTATCACCATGCATGTGGAC
TGTCTGCGGGGCACCAACGACCACCACCGCTCCGAATCAGCTTTCAAGGCGCTCGCCATCGCCATCAGAG
AGGCAAGAACACCTACGGGTCGCGATGACGTTCCATCCACTAAGGGTGTCCTAGCATAGAACACAGCCCA
CAGCTACCACCATCAACAATATTTATATAGATAACGTACACATAGAAATCACACAAACAGAGTATTTATT
CTTAACTACATGAACTACCATCAGACCGTCTGGGCCACTATATAATGTGCTATTCATAAACGTGATCACT
CTACGTAGCAGGCGACCCCAGGTGAAAATTTTTCAGCGAGCTGCCAGATTGTCAGGTGAAAAACTGAAAA
AAACTTCTGGGCGATGAGCTTGTGGCGGGAAATTAAGTATATAAAGCAGTTAGTTTCTTCTGCTTCTTGT
GGTTCTGGGTATTCTTGTAATATTTGGAATAATAGAAAACCAAGACTACTGCCTTTCTTTTCATATTATA
GAGGAAGAAATACGCACGAACACGATATAGAGGTAAATTTTTTGCAAAAAGATACCAAACTATAAAAGAA
ATAGAAGACTAAACTACAAAAAATAAAGAAAGTAATACATATATCCAATATGACTGAGTTAGCAGAGCAA
GTTTCCATGCCTGAAGGGCAACAAAGACGTGGTGGTTACGTTCCACCTCACATCCGTAACGGTGGTGGCA
GAAGAGGCGATTCTGCTCCTCGTGGTGGTTTCAACAACGGTGGCGGCCGTGGTGGTTTCTTCAGAAACAA
CGGTGACCGTGGTGGATTCGGCTTTGGGTACCTCCGGATATGTTGGCGCGCCTTAATTTATTCGCCGGCG
ATAAGGCCGCAAATTAAAGCCTTCGAGCGTCCCAAAACCTTCTCAAGCAAGGTTTTCAGTATAATGTTAC
ATGCGTACACGCGTCTGTACAGAAAAAAAAGAAAAATTTGAAATATAAATAACGTTCTTAATACTAACAT
AACTATAAAAAAATAAATAGGGACCTAGACTTCAGGTTGTCTAACTCCTTCCTTTTCGGTTAGAGCGGAT
GTGGGGGGAGGGCGTGAATGTAAGCGTGACATAACTAATTACATGATCATTACTCGAGGTCGACTTAAAT
ACCTGCTTCTACGGCAATTCTAACTAAATCTGCACTCGTTTTTAAGTTTAATTTTTCCATTACCAAACCT
CTGTGCATTTTGACAGTTTTTTCTGAAAGACCCAGTCTGGCAGCCACTTCTTTATTTCTTAGGCCTGATG
CAACCAGAGTTGTGACTTCTAATTGACGTGGTGAAAGAGTTTTTAACATCTCCGCAGCACGTTCTCTACG
GGCCATGCCCATGTTCGGTTGATCGTCATCCACTTCCAATTGGCTACCAAGGAAGTATAGTAATTCATCA
TCGTCATCATAGATTGGTGCCACCAAAACTGCATTACGAAAAGGAGTACCATCCTTTTTGTAATTCAAAA
TCTCAACCAACACGGGTTTATGCTCACGAACACCTTGACGGATCTTATCTGTTAGCCAGGGTTCAGTACC
AGATCCTGCCAAAAATCTACAATTACGACCAACACATTCTTCCTCAGAATACCCAGTTAGATCGGTAAAG
GCCTGGTTGATAGCAATCAAAGGATTATCAGCCAATCTGGGATCACTAACAACACTTGCTATGGGTGAGG
CCTCGATCAAATCCAATACCCATTGGGCTGGAGGTTGGACTTCAACTCTAGTATCATCTGCTCCGAATTC
ACCTCCATATTCGTCGATACCAAGTGCATCAGTAAACATCTGTTCAAATTCGAAATCTGCCATGTCCAAC
GCGCCATACGGAGCAGAATCATGTGGTGTAAATCCGGGGCCGGGAGAATCCCCATCACCTAACATGTCCA
GATCAAAATCATCAAGAGCATCGGCATGTGCCATAGCTACATCCTCACCGTCTAAATGTAATTCGTCACC
AAGTGAAACGTCCGTTGGTGGGGCTACTTTTCTCTTTTTTTTCGGGCTAGCCATGATTTTAGCGGCCGCC
ACCGCGGTGTTTTATATTTGTTGTAAAAAGTAGATAATTACTTCCTTGATGATCTGTAAAAAAGAGAAAA
AGAAAGCATCTAAGAACTTGAAAAACTACGAATTAGAAAAGACCAAATATGTATTTCTTGCATTGACCAA
TTTATGCAAGTTTATATATATGTAAATGTAAGTTTCACGAGGTTCTACTAAACTAAACCACCCCCTTGGT
TAGAAGAAAAGAGTGTGTGAGAACAGGCTGTTGTTGTCACACGATTCGGACAATTCTGTTTGAAAGAGAG
AGAGTAACAGTACGATCGAACGAACTTTGCTCTGGAGATCACAGTGGGCATCATAGCATGTGGTACTAAA
CCCTTTCCCGCCATTCCAGAACCTTCGATTGCTTGTTACAAAACCTGTGAGCCGTCGCTAGGACCTTGTT
GTGTGACGAAATTGGAAGCTGCAATCAATAGGAAGACAGGAAGTCGAGCGTGTCTGGGTTTTTTCAGTTT
TGTTCTTTTTGCAAACAAATCACGAGCGACGGTAATTTCTTTCTCGATAAGAGGCCACGTGCTTTATGAG
GGTAACATCAATTCAAGAAGGAGGGAAACACTTCCTTTTTCTGGCCCTGATAATAGTATGAGGGTGAAGC
CAAAATAAAGGATTCGCGCCCAAATCGGCATCTTTAAATGCAGGTATGCGATAGTTCCTCACTCTTTCCT
TACTCACGAGTAATTCTTGCAGCTGTTTCCCGGGAGCTGGAACTCCCACCTGCAACATGCGGGATCCTGA
GTAAATAAGCGGCCGCCACCGCGGTGGAGCTCAGATCTTGACACCGATTATTTAAAGCTGCAGCATACGA
TATATATACATGTGTATATATGTATACCTATGAATGTCAGTAAGTATGTATACGAACAGTATGATACTGA
AGATGACAAGGTAATGCATCATTCTATACGTGTCATTCTGAACGAGGCGCGCTTTCCTTTTTTCTTTTTG
CTTTTTCTTTTTTTTTCTCTTGAACTCCAGAAAAAAAATATAAAAGAGATGGAGGAACGGGAAAAAGTTA
GTTGTGGTGATAGGTGGCAAGTGGTATTCCGTAAGAACAACAAGAAAAGCATTTCATATTATGGCTGAAC
TGAGCGAACAAGTGCAAAATTTAAGCATCAACGACAACAACGAGAATGGTTATGTTCCTCCTCACTTAAG
AGGAAAACCAAGAAGTGCCAGAAATAACAGTAGCAACTACAATAACAACAACGGCGGCTACAACGGTGGC
CGTGGCGGTGGCAGCTTCTTTAGCAACAACCGTCGTGGTGGTTACGGCAACGGTGGTTTCTTCGGTGGAA
ACAACGGTGGCAGCGGCCGGCCATTTAAATGTTTAAACGGCCACGCTGGCCCCCTATAGTGAGTCGTATT
ACAATTCACTGGCCGTCGTTTTACAACGTCGTGACTGGGAAAACCCTGGCGTTACCCAACTTAATCGCCT
TGCAGCACATCCCCCTTTCGCCAGCTGGCGTAATAGCGAAGAGGCCCGCACCGATCGCCCTTCCCAACAG
TTGCGCAGCCTGAATGGCGAATGG
[124 nt withheld, positions 4715-4838]
C
[91 nt withheld, positions 4840-4930]
A
[49 nt withheld, positions 4932-4980]
CCTTTGACGTTGGAGTCCACGTTCTTT
[37 nt withheld, positions 5008-5044]
ACCCTATCTCGGTCTATTCTTTTGATTTATAAGGGATTTTGCCGATTTCGGCCTATTGGTTAAAAAATGA
GCTGATTTAACAAAAATTTAACGCGAATTTTAACAAAATATTAACGCTTACAATTTCCTGATGCGGTATT
TTCTCCTTACGCATCTGTGCGGTATTTCACACCGCATAGGGTAATAACTGATATAATTAAATTGAAGCTC
TAATTTGTGAGTTTAGTATTAGGATCTCTACCCTTGGCGAAAAGTCCTCTGCCAACAATGATGATATCTG
ATCCACCACTTACAACTTCGTCGAGGGTTCTGTACTGCTGACCCAATATGCGTATATATACCAATCTAAG
TCTGTGCTCCTTCCTTCGTTCTTCCTTCTGTTCGGAGATTACCGAATCAAAAAAATTTCAAGGAAACCGA
AATCAAAAAAAAGAATAAAAAAAAAATGATGAATTGAAAAGGTGGTATGGTGCACTCTCAGTACAATCTG
CTCTGATGCCGCATAGTTAAGCCAGCCCCGACACCCGCCAACACCCGCTGACGCGCCCTGACGGGCTTGT
CTGCTCCCGGCATCCGCTTACAGACAAGCTGTGACCGTCTCCGGGAGCTGCATGTGTCAGAGGTTTTCAC
CGTCATCACCGAAACGCGCGAGACGAAAGGGCCTCGTGATACGCCTATTTTTATAGGTTAATGTCATGAT
AATAATGGTTTCTTAGACGTCACGCGCCGAGGACGTCAGGTGGCACTTTTCGGGGAAATGTGCGCGGAAC
CCCTATTTGTTTATTTTTCTAAATACATTCAAATATGTATCCGCTCATGAGACAATAACCCTGATAAATG
CTTCAATAATATTGAAAAAGGAAGAGTATGAGTATTCAACATTTCCGTGTCGCCCTTATTCCCTTTTTTG
CGGCATTTTGCCTTCCTGTTTTTGCTCACCCAGAAACGCTGGTGAAAGTAAAAGATGCTGAAGATCAGTT
GGGTGCACGAGTGGGTTACATCGAACTGGATCTCAACAGCGGTAAGATCCTTGAGAGTTTTCGCCCCGAA
GAACGTTTTCCAATGATGAGCACTTTTAAAGTTCTGCTATGTGGCGCGGTATTATCCCGTATTGACGCCG
GGCAAGAGCAACTCGGTCGCCGCATACACTATTCTCAGAATGACTTGGTTGAGTACTCACCAGTCACAGA
AAAGCATCTTACGGATGGCATGACAGTAAGAGAATTATGCAGTGCTGCCATAACCATGAGTGATAACACT
GCGGCCAACTTACTTCTGACAACGATCGGAGGACCGAAGGAGCTAACCGCTTTTTTGCACAACATGGGGG
ATCATGTAACTCGCCTTGATCGTTGGGAACCGGAGCTGAATGAAGCCATACCAAACGACGAGCGTGACAC
CACGATGCCTGTAGCAATGGCAACAACGTTGCGCAAACTATTAACTGGCGAACTACTTACTCTAGCTTCC
CGGCAACAATTAATAGACTGGATGGAGGCGGATAAAGTTGCAGGACCACTTCTGCGCTCGGCCCTTCCGG
CTGGCTGGTTTATTGCTGATAAATCTGGAGCCGGTGAGCGTGGGTCTCGCGGTATCATTGCAGCACTGGG
GCCAGATGGTAAGCCCTCCCGTATCGTAGTTATCTACACGACGGGGAGTCAGGCAACTATGGATGAACGA
AATAGACAGATCGCTGAGATAGGTGCCTCACTGATTAAGCATTGGTAACTGTCAGACCAAGTTTACTCAT
ATATACTTTAGATTGATTTAAAACTTCATTTTTAATTTAAAAGGATCTAGGTGAAGATCCTTTTTGATAA
TCTCATGACCAAAATCCCTTAACGTGAGTTTTCGTTCCACTGAGCGTCAGACCCCGTAGAAAAGATCAAA
GGATCTTCTTGAGATCCTTTTTTTCTGCGCGTAATCTGCTGCTTGCAAACAAAAAAACCACCGCTACCAG
CGGTGGTTTGTTTGCCGGATCAAGAGCTACCAACTCTTTTTCCGAAGGTAACTGGCTTCAGCAGAGCGCA
GATACCAAATACTGTTCTTCTAGTGTAGCCGTAGTTAGGCCACCACTTCAAGAACTCTGTAGCACCGCCT
ACATACCTCGCTCTGCTAATCCTGTTACCAGTGGCTGCTGCCAGTGGCGATAAGTCGTGTCTTACCGGGT
TGGACTCAAGACGATAGTTACCGGATAAGGCGCAGCGGTCGGGCTGAACGGGGGGTTCGTGCACACAGCC
CAGCTTGGAGCGAACGACCTACACCGAACTGAGATACCTACAGCGTGAGCTATGAGAAAGCGCCACGCTT
CCCGAAGGGAGAAAGGCGGACAGGTATCCGGTAAGCGGCAGGGTCGGAACAGGAGAGCGCACGAGGGAGC
TTCCAGGGGGAAACGCCTGGTATCTTTATAGTCCTGTCGGGTTTCGCCACCTCTGACTTGAGCGTCGATT
TTTGTGATGCTCGTCAGGGGGGCGGAGCCTATGGAAAAACGCCAGCAACGCGGCCTTTTTACGGTTCCTG
GCCTTTTGCTGGCCTTTTGCTCACATGTTCTTTCCTGCGTTATCCCCTGATTCTGTGGATAACCGTATTA
CCGCCTTTGAGTGAGCTGATACCGCTCGCCGCAGCCGAACGACCGAGCGCAGCGAGTCAGTGAGCGAGGA
AGCGGAAGAGCGCCCAATACGCAAACCGCCTCTCCCCGCGCGTTGGCCGATTCATTAATGCAGCTGGCAC
GACAGGTTTCCCGACTGGAAAGCGGGCAGTGAGCGCAACGCAATTAATGTGAGTTAGCTCACTCATTAGG
CACCCCAGGCTTTACACTTTATGCTTCCGGCTCGTATGTTGTGTGGAATTGTGAGCGGATAACAATTTCA
CACAGGAAACAGCTATGACCATGATTACGCCAAGCTCGGAATTAACCCTCACTAAAGGGAACAAAAGCT
Features (pLannotate 1.2.2; 26 found; start..end, strand, type, name):
     38..265     -  CDS            MRM1 (fragment): MRM1_YEAST - Also known as PET56 From Saccharomyces cerevisiae (strain ATCC 204508 / S288c) (Baker's yeast).
    315..502     +  promoter       HIS3 promoter: S. cerevisiae HIS3
    608..1243    +  CDS            HIS3: HIS7_YEAST - Experimental evidence at protein level: Swiss-Prot protein existence level 1. From Saccharomyces cerevisiae (strain ATCC 204508 / S288c) (Baker's yeast).
   1730..1918    +  CDS            DED1 (fragment): DED1_CANGA - Protein inferred from homology: Swiss-Prot protein existence level 3. ATP-binding RNA helicase involved in translation initiation. Remodels RNA in response to ADP and ATP concentrations by facilitating disruption, but also formation of RNA duplexes (By similarity). From Candida glabrata (strain ATCC 2001 / CBS 138 / JCM 3761 / NBRC 0622 / NRRL Y-65) (Yeast) (Torulopsis glabrata).
   1969..2216    -  terminator     CYC1 terminator: S. cerevisiae CYC1; transcription terminator for CYC1
   2238..2873    -  CDS            LVHTH_ERYLH (fragment): Experimental evidence at protein level: Swiss-Prot protein existence level 1. Has reversible, light-dependent DNA-binding activity. Upon illumination an internal FMN-protein adduct is formed which changes the protein conformation so that the previously sequestered DNA-binding domain is free to bind DNA. Binds to sequences within in its own promoter when illuminated but not when it has been incubated in the dark. From Erythrobacter litoralis (strain HTCC2594).
   2871..3104    -  CDS            VP16_HHV11 (fragment): Experimental evidence at protein level: Swiss-Prot protein existence level 1. May play a role in the aggregation of tegument proteins around nucleocapsids during virus morphogenesis. From Human herpesvirus 1 (strain 17) (HHV-1) (Human herpes simplex virus 1).
   3141..3159    -  misc_feature   MCS (fragment): pBluescript multiple cloning site
   3933..4265    +  CDS            YO201_YEAST (fragment): Protein uncertain: Swiss-Prot protein existence level 5. From Saccharomyces cerevisiae (strain ATCC 204508 / S288c) (Baker's yeast).
   4261..4458    +  CDS            DED1 (fragment): DED1_YEAST - Also known as SPP81. Experimental evidence at protein level: Swiss-Prot protein existence level 1. ATP-binding RNA helicase involved in translation initiation. Remodels RNA in response to ADP and ATP concentrations by facilitating disruption, but also formation of RNA duplexes. Has weak ATP-dependent affinity for dsRNA, but strong ATP-dependent affinity for ssRNA. Acts as a virus host factor involved in the replication of the MBV and the L-A viruses by promoting the negative-strand RNA synthesis. May be involved in recognition of the preinitiation complex and DNA binding of the RN
   4533..4551    -  promoter       T7 promoter: promoter for bacteriophage T7 RNA polymerase
   4554..4711    +  CDS            lacZα (fragment): LacZα fragment of β-galactosidase; lacZ fragment
   4715..5143    +  rep_origin     f1 ori (sequence partly withheld): f1 bacteriophage origin of replication; arrow indicates direction of (+) strand synthesis
   5171..5222    -  misc_feature   bom (fragment): basis of mobility region from pBR322
   5278..5370    -  CDS            URA3 (fragment): PYRF_YEAST - Experimental evidence at protein level: Swiss-Prot protein existence level 1. From Saccharomyces cerevisiae (strain ATCC 204508 / S288c) (Baker's yeast).
   5370..5502    -  promoter       URA3 promoter (fragment): S. cerevisiae URA3
   5510..5559    -  misc_feature   bom (fragment): basis of mobility region from pBR322
   5661..5696    -  CDS            rop (fragment): Rop protein, which maintains plasmids at low copy number; rop
   5807..5911    +  promoter       AmpR promoter: bla
   5912..6772    +  CDS            AmpR: β-lactamase; bla; confers resistance to ampicillin, carbenicillin, and related antibiotics
   6943..7531    +  rep_origin     ori: high-copy-number ColE1/pMB1/pBR322/pUC origin of replication
   7714..7806    +  CDS            lacI (fragment): lac repressor; lacI; The lac repressor binds to the lac operator to inhibit transcription in E. coli. This inhibition can be relieved by adding lactose or isopropyl-β-D-thiogalactopyranoside (IPTG).
   7819..7840    +  protein_bind   CAP binding site: CAP binding activates transcription in the presence of cAMP. E. coli catabolite activator protein
   7855..7885    +  promoter       lac promoter: promoter for the E. coli lac operon
   7893..7909    +  protein_bind   lac operator: The lac repressor binds to the lac operator to inhibit transcription in E. coli. This inhibition can be relieved by adding lactose or isopropyl-β-D-thiogalactopyranoside (IPTG). lac repressor encoded by lacI
   7954..7972    +  promoter       T3 promoter: promoter for bacteriophage T3 RNA polymerase
