[The description below was written by a language model from this plasmid's Addgene catalogue record and pLannotate feature annotations shown in this document.]
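Description:
pVG119 is a yeast integrating expression plasmid built on the EZL105 backbone that constitutively produces a Val139Leu variant of the light-inducible transcription factor EL222 in Saccharomyces cerevisiae. In E. coli it is maintained as a high-copy plasmid through a ColE1/pUC-type origin and selected with ampicillin via the β-lactamase gene. An f1 origin, lac promoter/operator, lacZα fragment and T3/T7 promoters are remnants of a pBluescript-like cloning vector. No yeast replication origin (2μ or CEN/ARS) is annotated, consistent with use by chromosomal integration.

The payload lies on the reverse strand. A fragment of the herpes simplex virus VP16 activation domain is fused upstream of the EL222 coding sequence, codon-optimized for budding yeast and derived from the Erythrobacter litoralis light-activated DNA-binding protein, followed by the CYC1 terminator. The catalogue entry states that expression is driven by the strong constitutive PGK1 promoter. This promoter is not itself annotated in the feature table, but an unannotated stretch upstream of the VP16 fragment could accommodate it. EL222 forms a flavin–protein adduct on illumination, which frees its DNA-binding domain, so the VP16 fusion acts as a light-switchable transcriptional activator.

Yeast selection uses a HIS3 marker, recorded as the Candida glabrata version, although the annotation tool matched it to the S. cerevisiae HIS3 protein. Flanking fragments of MRM1/PET56 and DED1, the genes neighbouring HIS3, appear to provide homology for targeting the HIS3 locus. The depositor notes that digestion with PmeI, which cuts twice, yields single-copy integration. The plasmid comes from work on light-directed evolution of protein function.
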