Addgene plasmid #227748: pVG119
Purpose: Expresses a version of light-inducible transcription factor EL222 (Val139Leu) under a strong constitutive PGK1pr
Depositing lab: Sahand Jamal Rahi. Depositing organization: Swiss Federal Institute of Technology (EPFL). Publication: Light-directed evolution of dynamic, multi-state, and computational protein functionalities. Gligorovski V, Labagnara M, Scutteri L, Blackholm M, Moglich A, Mansouri N, Rahi SJ. Cell. 2026 Mar 6:S0092-8674(26)00167-4. doi: 10.1016/j.cell.2026.02.002. PubMed 41794024.
Backbone
  Vector backbone: EZL105
  Vector type: Yeast Expression
  Selectable markers: HIS3 ; Cg (budding yeast)
Growth in bacteria
  Bacterial resistance: Ampicillin, 100 μg/mL
  Growth temperature: 37°C
  Growth strain: XL10
  Growth instructions: Can also be grown in DH5alpha.
  Copy number: High Copy
Gene/Insert
  Gene/Insert name: EL222 codon-optimized for budding yeast
  Species: S. cerevisiae (budding yeast)
  Mutation: Val139Leu mutant
  Promoter: PGK1pr
  Cloning method: Restriction Enzyme; 5′ cloning site Unknown (unknown if destroyed)
Terms and licenses: Academic/Nonprofit Terms; Industry Terms: Not Available to Industry
Depositor comments: For a single-copy integration in budding yeast, the plasmid should be cut with PmeI (double-cutter). Please visit https://doi.org/10.1101/2024.02.28.582517 for bioRxiv preprint.
How to cite: pVG119 was a gift from Sahand Jamal Rahi (Addgene plasmid # 227748 ; http://n2t.net/addgene:227748 ; RRID:Addgene_227748)
